Addgene plasmid #81297: pDONR223_IER3_p.A155T
Purpose: Gateway Donor vector containing IER3 , part of the Target Accelerator Plasmid Collection.
Depositing lab: Jesse Boehm & William Hahn & David Root. Depositing organization: Broad Institute. Publication: Systematic Functional Interrogation of Rare Cancer Variants Identifies Oncogenic Alleles. Kim E, Ilic N, Shrestha Y, Zou L, Kamburov A, Zhu C, Yang X, Lubonja R, Tran N, Nguyen C, Lawrence MS, Piccioni F, Bagul M, Doench JG, Chouinard CR, Wu X, Hogstrom L, Natoli T, Tamayo P, Horn H, Corsello SM, Lage K, Root DE, Subramanian A, Golub TR, Getz G, Boehm JS, Hahn WC. Cancer Discov. 2016 Jul;6(7):714-26. doi: 10.1158/2159-8290.CD-16-0160. Epub 2016 May 4. PubMed 27147599.
Backbone
  Vector backbone: pDONR223
  Backbone manufacturer: Invitrogen
  Backbone size w/o insert (bp): 2790
  Vector type: Gateway Entry vector
Growth in bacteria
  Bacterial resistance: Spectinomycin, 50 μg/mL
  Growth temperature: 37°C
  Growth strain: DH5alpha
  Copy number: High Copy
Gene/Insert
  Gene/Insert name: IER3
  Species: H. sapiens (human)
  Mutation: A127P, A155T
  GenBank ID: NM_003897.3
  Entrez Gene: IER3 (a.k.a. DIF-2, DIF2, GLY96, IEX-1, IEX-1L, IEX1, PRG1)
  Promoter: None
  Cloning method: Gateway Cloning
  Sequencing primers: 5′ M13pUC-fwd; 3′ M13-Rev
Terms and licenses: Academic/Nonprofit Terms; Industry Terms: Not Available to Industry
Depositor comments: Closed state: stop codon immediately follows insert
How to cite: pDONR223_IER3_p.A155T was a gift from Jesse Boehm & William Hahn & David Root (Addgene plasmid # 81297 ; http://n2t.net/addgene:81297 ; RRID:Addgene_81297)
