[The description below was written by a language model from this plasmid's Addgene catalogue record and pLannotate feature annotations shown in this document.]
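Description:
pDONR223_IER3_p.A155T is a Gateway entry clone built on the Invitrogen pDONR223 backbone and carrying a mutant human IER3 open reading frame (immediate early response 3, also known as IEX-1). It is a small, high-copy bacterial plasmid of about 3.3 kb. It replicates in E. coli from a ColE1/pUC-type origin and is selected with spectinomycin through the aadA (SmR) aminoglycoside adenylyltransferase gene, which lies downstream of a class 1 integron Pc promoter fragment. Short lacZα, lacI and gentamicin-resistance fragments and the rrnB T1/T2 terminators are backbone remnants rather than functional payload.

The IER3 coding sequence (about 470 bp) sits between two attL recombination sites. The automated annotation labels both as attL3, although it may not distinguish closely related attL variants. These sites allow the ORF to be moved by LR Clonase reaction into any compatible Gateway destination vector. The record lists no promoter for the insert, so the plasmid is a shuttle and storage clone rather than an expression construct. The annotated T7 promoter lies outside the att-flanked cassette, on the opposite strand and pointing back toward it. The clone is in the "closed" configuration, with a stop codon immediately after the ORF, so it yields native or N-terminally tagged protein but not C-terminal fusions. Although named for the A155T substitution, the catalogue also records a second change, A127P, relative to the reference transcript.

The plasmid belongs to the Target Accelerator Plasmid Collection, created for systematic functional testing of rare cancer-associated variants. IER3 is implicated in ERK signalling and cell survival.
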