Features (pLannotate 1.2.2; 12 found; start..end, strand, type, name):
     38..74      -  CDS            lacZα (fragment): LacZα fragment of β-galactosidase; lacZ fragment
     91..186     +  protein_bind   attL3: mutant version of attL; recombination site for the Gateway® LR reaction LR Clonase™
    192..659     +  CDS            IER3: IEX1_HUMAN - Also known as DIF2, IEX1, PRG1. Experimental evidence at protein level: Swiss-Prot protein existence level 1. May play a role in the ERK signaling pathway by inhibiting the dephosphorylation of ERK by phosphatase PP2A-PPP2R5C holoenzyme. Acts also as an ERK downstream effector mediating survival. As a member of the NUPR1/RELB/IER3 survival pathway, may provide pancreatic ductal adenocarcinoma with remarkable resistance to cell stress, such as starvation or gemcitabine treatment. From Homo sapiens (Human).
    667..762     -  protein_bind   attL3: mutant version of attL; recombination site for the Gateway® LR reaction LR Clonase™
    781..799     -  promoter       T7 promoter: promoter for bacteriophage T7 RNA polymerase
    989..1012    +  promoter       Pc promoter (fragment): intI1 (promoter lies within the coding sequence); class 1 integron promoter
   1188..1244    +  CDS            GmR (fragment): gentamycin acetyltransferase; aacC1; confers resistance to gentamycin
   1251..2042    +  CDS            SmR: aminoglycoside adenylyltransferase (Murphy, 1985); aadA; confers resistance to spectinomycin and streptomycin
   2135..2723    +  rep_origin     ori: high-copy-number ColE1/pMB1/pBR322/pUC origin of replication
   2906..2998    +  CDS            lacI (fragment): lac repressor; lacI; The lac repressor binds to the lac operator to inhibit transcription in E. coli. This inhibition can be relieved by adding lactose or isopropyl-β-D-thiogalactopyranoside (IPTG).
   3053..3080    -  terminator     rrnB T2 terminator: transcription terminator T2 from the E. coli rrnB gene
   3212..3255    +  terminator     rrnB T1 terminator: Escherichia coli rrnB; transcription terminator T1 from the E. coli rrnB gene
>Addgene plasmid #81297 | pDONR223_IER3_p.A155T | addgene full sequence | sequence record 168377 | Addgene NGS Result
GGCAGTTCCCTACTCTCGCGTTAACGCTAGCATGGATGTTTTCCCAGTCACGACGTTGTAAAACGACGGC
CAGTCTTAAGCTCGGGCCCCAAATAATGATTTTATTTTGACTGATAGTGACCTGTTCGTTGCAACAAATT
GATGAGCAATGCTTTTTTATAATGCCAACTTTGTACAAAAAAGTTGGCACCATGTGTCACTCTCGCAGCT
GCCACCCGACCATGACCATCCTGCAGGCCCCGACCCCGGCCCCCTCCACCATCCCGGGACCCCGGCGGGG
CTCCGGTCCTGAGATCTTCACCTTCGACCCTCTCCCGGAGCCCGCAGCGGCCCCTGCCGGGCGCCCCAGC
GCCTCTCGCGGGCACCGAAAGCGCAGCCGCAGGGTTCTCTACCCTCGAGTGGTCCGGCGCCAGCTGCCAG
TCGAGGAACCGAACCCAGCCAAAAGGCTTCTCTTTCTGCTGCTCACCATCGTCTTCTGCCAGATCCTGAT
GGCTGAAGAGGGTGTGCCGGCGCCCCTGCCTCCAGAGGACGCCCCTAACGCCGCATCCCTGGCGCCCACC
CCTGTGTCCCCCGTCCTCGAGCCCTTTAATCTGACTTCGGAGCCCTCGGACTACGCTCTGGACCTCAGCA
CTTTCCTCCAGCAACACCCGGCCACCTTCTGATTGCCAACTTTCTTGTACAAAGTTGGCATTATAAGAAA
GCATTGCTTATCAATTTGTTGCAACGAACAGGTCACTATCAGTCAAAATAAAATCATTATTTGCCATCCA
GCTGATATCCCCTATAGTGAGTCGTATTACATGGTCATAGCTGTTTCCTGGCAGCTCTGGCCCGTGTCTC
AAAATCTCTGATGTTACATTGCACAAGATAAAAATATATCATCATGCCTCCTCTAGACCAGCCAGGACAG
AAATGCCTCGACTTCGCTGCTACCCAAGGTTGCCGGGTGACGCACACCGTGGAAACGGATGAAGGCACGA
ACCCAGTGGACATAAGCCTGTTCGGTTCGTAAGCTGTAATGCAAGTAGCGTATGCGCTCACGCAACTGGT
CCAGAACCTTGACCGAACGCAGCGGTGGTAACGGCGCAGTGGCGGTTTTCATGGCTTGTTATGACTGTTT
TTTTGGGGTACAGTCTATGCCTCGGGCATCCAAGCAGCAAGCGCGTTACGCCGTGGGTCGATGTTTGATG
TTATGGAGCAGCAACGATGTTACGCAGCAGGGCAGTCGCCCTAAAACAAAGTTAAACATTATGAGGGAAG
CGGTGATCGCCGAAGTATCGACTCAACTATCAGAGGTAGTTGGCGTCATCGAGCGCCATCTCGAACCGAC
GTTGCTGGCCGTACATTTGTACGGCTCCGCAGTGGATGGCGGCCTGAAGCCACACAGTGATATTGATTTG
CTGGTTACGGTGACCGTAAGGCTTGATGAAACAACGCGGCGAGCTTTGATCAACGACCTTTTGGAAACTT
CGGCTTCCCCTGGAGAGAGCGAGATTCTCCGCGCTGTAGAAGTCACCATTGTTGTGCACGACGACATCAT
TCCGTGGCGTTATCCAGCTAAGCGCGAACTGCAATTTGGAGAATGGCAGCGCAATGACATTCTTGCAGGT
ATCTTCGAGCCAGCCACGATCGACATTGATCTGGCTATCTTGCTGACAAAAGCAAGAGAACATAGCGTTG
CCTTGGTAGGTCCAGCGGCGGAGGAACTCTTTGATCCGGTTCCTGAACAGGATCTATTTGAGGCGCTAAA
TGAAACCTTAACGCTATGGAACTCGCCGCCCGACTGGGCTGGCGATGAGCGAAATGTAGTGCTTACGTTG
TCCCGCATTTGGTACAGCGCAGTAACCGGCAAAATCGCGCCGAAGGATGTCGCTGCCGACTGGGCAATGG
AGCGCCTGCCGGCCCAGTATCAGCCCGTCATACTTGAAGCTAGACAGGCTTATCTTGGACAAGAAGAAGA
TCGCTTGGCCTCGCGCGCAGATCAGTTGGAAGAATTTGTCCACTACGTGAAAGGCGAGATCACCAAGGTA
GTCGGCAAATAACCCTCGAGCCACCCATGACCAAAATCCCTTAACGTGAGTTACGCGTCGTTCCACTGAG
CGTCAGACCCCGTAGAAAAGATCAAAGGATCTTCTTGAGATCCTTTTTTTCTGCGCGTAATCTGCTGCTT
GCAAACAAAAAAACCACCGCTACCAGCGGTGGTTTGTTTGCCGGATCAAGAGCTACCAACTCTTTTTCCG
AAGGTAACTGGCTTCAGCAGAGCGCAGATACCAAATACTGTTCTTCTAGTGTAGCCGTAGTTAGGCCACC
ACTTCAAGAACTCTGTAGCACCGCCTACATACCTCGCTCTGCTAATCCTGTTACCAGTGGCTGCTGCCAG
TGGCGATAAGTCGTGTCTTACCGGGTTGGACTCAAGACGATAGTTACCGGATAAGGCGCAGCGGTCGGGC
TGAACGGGGGGTTCGTGCACACAGCCCAGCTTGGAGCGAACGACCTACACCGAACTGAGATACCTACAGC
GTGAGCTATGAGAAAGCGCCACGCTTCCCGAAGGGAGAAAGGCGGACAGGTATCCGGTAAGCGGCAGGGT
CGGAACAGGAGAGCGCACGAGGGAGCTTCCAGGGGGAAACGCCTGGTATCTTTATAGTCCTGTCGGGTTT
CGCCACCTCTGACTTGAGCGTCGATTTTTGTGATGCTCGTCAGGGGGGCGGAGCCTATGGAAAAACGCCA
GCAACGCGGCCTTTTTACGGTTCCTGGCCTTTTGCTGGCCTTTTGCTCACATGTTCTTTCCTGCGTTATC
CCCTGATTCTGTGGATAACCGTATTACCGCCTTTGAGTGAGCTGATACCGCTCGCCGCAGCCGAACGACC
GAGCGCAGCGAGTCAGTGAGCGAGGAAGCGGAAGAGCGCCCAATACGCAAACCGCCTCTCCCCGCGCGTT
GGCCGATTCATTAATGCAGCTGGCACGACAGGTTTCCCGACTGGAAAGCGGGCAGTGAGCGCAACGCAAT
TAATACGCGTACCGCTAGCCAGGAAGAGTTTGTAGAAACGCAAAAAGGCCATCCGTCAGGATGGCCTTCT
GCTTAGTTTGATGCCTGGCAGTTTATGGCGGGCGTCCTGCCCGCCACCCTCCGGGCCGTTGCTTCACAAC
GTTCAAATCCGCTCCCGGCGGATTTGTCCTACTCAGGAGAGCGTTCACCGACAAACAACAGATAAAACGA
AAGGCCCAGTCTTCCGACTGAGCCTTTCGTTTTATTTGATGCCT
