>Addgene plasmid #81297 | pDONR223_IER3_p.A155T | depositor partial sequence | sequence record 154616 | Insert sequence
ATGTGTCACTCTCGCAGCTGCCACCCGACCATGACCATCCTGCAGGCCCCGACCCCGGCCCCCTCCACCA
TCCCGGGACCCCGGCGGGGCTCCGGTCCTGAGATCTTCACCTTCGACCCTCTCCCGGAGCCCGCAGCGGC
CCCTGCCGGGCGCCCCAGCGCCTCTCGCGGGCACCGAAAGCGCAGCCGCAGGGTTCTCTACCCTCGAGTG
GTCCGGCGCCAGCTGCCAGTCGAGGAACCGAACCCAGCCAAAAGGCTTCTCTTTCTGCTGCTCACCATCG
TCTTCTGCCAGATCCTGATGGCTGAAGAGGGTGTGCCGGCGCCCCTGCCTCCAGAGGACGCCCCTAACGC
CGCATCCCTGGCGCCCACCCCTGTGTCCCCCGTCCTCGAGCCCTTTAATCTGACTTCGGAGCCCTCGGAC
TACGCTCTGGACCTCAGCACTTTCCTCCAGCAACACCCGGCCACCTTC
